Addgene plasmid #115568: GFP-X3
Purpose: Synthetic acetylation substrate consisting of GFP fusion with 3 repeats of the Gcn5 consensus motif
Depositing lab: Michael Downey. Depositing organization: University of Ottawa. Publication: A synthetic non-histone substrate to study substrate targeting by the Gcn5 HAT and sirtuin HDACs. Rossl A, Denoncourt A, Lin MS, Downey M. J Biol Chem. 2019 Apr 19;294(16):6227-6239. doi: 10.1074/jbc.RA118.006051. Epub 2019 Feb 25. PubMed 30804216.
Backbone
  Vector backbone: pRS406-ADH1/CYC1
  Total vector size (bp): 7340
  Modifications to backbone: Inserted multiple cloning site of pRS316
  Vector type: Bacterial Expression, Yeast Expression
  Selectable markers: URA3
Growth in bacteria
  Bacterial resistance: Ampicillin, 100 μg/mL
  Growth temperature: 37°C
  Growth strain: DH5alpha
  Copy number: Low Copy
Gene/Insert
  Gene/Insert name: Green Fluorescent Protein (alt name: GFP)
  Species: Synthetic
  Insert size (bp): 771
  Mutation: Three repeats of the Gcn5 consensus motif are tagged to C-term of GFP
  Promoter: ADH1
  Cloning method: Restriction Enzyme; 5′ cloning site EcoRI (not destroyed); 3′ cloning site HindIII (not destroyed)
  Sequencing primers: 5′ TAATGAGCAACGGTATACGG; 3′ AATGTTACATGCGTACACGC
Terms and licenses: Academic/Nonprofit Terms; Industry Terms: Not Available to Industry
Depositor comments: Please visit https://www.biorxiv.org/content/10.1101/345637v1 for bioRxiv preprint.
How to cite: GFP-X3 was a gift from Michael Downey (Addgene plasmid # 115568 ; http://n2t.net/addgene:115568 ; RRID:Addgene_115568)
