[The description below was written by a language model from this plasmid's Addgene catalogue record and pLannotate feature annotations shown in this document.]
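Description:
GFP-X3 is a 7,340 bp yeast–E. coli shuttle plasmid that expresses a synthetic, non-histone acetylation substrate in Saccharomyces cerevisiae. The catalogue lists the backbone as pRS406-ADH1/CYC1 with the multiple cloning site of pRS316 inserted. pRS406-type vectors are normally integrating plasmids, but the sequenced record contains a CEN/ARS element (CEN6 centromere fused to an autonomously replicating sequence), which would support stable, low-copy episomal maintenance in yeast; the record does not explain this difference. Selection in yeast relies on the URA3 marker with its own promoter, which complements uracil auxotrophy and can be counterselected with 5-FOA. In bacteria the plasmid is carried by a ColE1/pUC-type origin and ampicillin resistance (β-lactamase). An f1 origin, flanking T7 and T3 promoters, and lac/lacZα remnants are left over from the pBluescript-derived pRS framework.

The expression cassette consists of the constitutive yeast ADH1 promoter, a GFP (S65T) open reading frame cloned between retained EcoRI and HindIII sites, and the CYC1 transcription terminator. According to the catalogue, three repeats of the Gcn5 consensus motif are fused to the C-terminus of GFP. These repeats are not annotated separately, but a short unannotated stretch lies between the end of the GFP feature and the downstream polylinker fragment, consistent with the stated 771 bp insert. The upstream promoter region also picks up an annotation for a predicted yeast open reading frame, probably part of the genomic sequence cloned with ADH1.

The fusion provides a defined, easily detected reporter protein for studying how the Gcn5 histone acetyltransferase targets substrates, and how sirtuin deacetylases act on them, outside the histone context.
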