Features (pLannotate 1.2.2; 23 found; start..end, strand, type, name):
      8..49      +  misc_feature   MCS (fragment): pBluescript multiple cloning site
     50..763     +  CDS            GFP (S65T): GFP (S65T) is a basic (constitutively fluorescent) green fluorescent protein published in 1995, derived from Aequorea victoria.
    821..847     +  misc_feature   MCS (fragment): pBluescript multiple cloning site
    848..1095    +  terminator     CYC1 terminator: S. cerevisiae CYC1; transcription terminator for CYC1
   1117..1135    -  promoter       T3 promoter: promoter for bacteriophage T3 RNA polymerase
   1180..1196    -  protein_bind   lac operator: The lac repressor binds to the lac operator to inhibit transcription in E. coli. This inhibition can be relieved by adding lactose or isopropyl-β-D-thiogalactopyranoside (IPTG). lac repressor encoded by lacI
   1204..1234    -  promoter       lac promoter: promoter for the E. coli lac operon
   1249..1270    -  protein_bind   CAP binding site: CAP binding activates transcription in the presence of cAMP. E. coli catabolite activator protein
   1283..1375    -  CDS            lacI (fragment): lac repressor; lacI; The lac repressor binds to the lac operator to inhibit transcription in E. coli. This inhibition can be relieved by adding lactose or isopropyl-β-D-thiogalactopyranoside (IPTG).
   1558..2146    -  rep_origin     ori: high-copy-number ColE1/pMB1/pBR322/pUC origin of replication
   2317..3177    -  CDS            AmpR: β-lactamase; bla; confers resistance to ampicillin, carbenicillin, and related antibiotics
   3178..3282    -  promoter       AmpR promoter: bla
   3319..3822    +  misc_feature   CEN/ARS: S. cerevisiae CEN6 centromere fused to an autonomously replicating sequence
   3890..3925    +  CDS            rop (fragment): Rop protein, which maintains plasmids at low copy number; rop
   4027..4076    +  misc_feature   bom (fragment): basis of mobility region from pBR322
   4084..4299    +  promoter       URA3 promoter: S. cerevisiae URA3
   4300..5103    +  CDS            URA3: orotidine-5'-phosphate decarboxylase, required for uracil biosynthesis; S. cerevisiae URA3; yeast auxotrophic marker, counterselectable with 5-fluoroorotic acid (5-FOA)
   5182..5233    +  misc_feature   bom (fragment): basis of mobility region from pBR322
   5261..5689    -  rep_origin     f1 ori (sequence partly withheld): f1 bacteriophage origin of replication; arrow indicates direction of (+) strand synthesis
   5693..5850    -  CDS            lacZα (fragment): LacZα fragment of β-galactosidase; lacZ fragment
   5853..5871    +  promoter       T7 promoter: promoter for bacteriophage T7 RNA polymerase
   5933..6271    +  CDS            YO085_YEAST: Protein predicted: Swiss-Prot protein existence level 4. From Saccharomyces cerevisiae (strain ATCC 204508 / S288c) (Baker's yeast).
   6636..7340    +  promoter       ADH1 promoter: S. cerevisiae ADH1; promoter for alcohol dehydrogenase 1
>Addgene plasmid #115568 | GFP-X3 | addgene full sequence | sequence record 226342 | Addgene NGS Result
CCAAGCTGGCCGCTCTAGAACTAGTGGATCCCCCGGGCTGCAGGAATTCATGAGTAAAGGAGAAGAACTT
TTCACTGGAGTTGTCCCAATTCTTGTTGAATTAGATGGTGATGTTAATGGGCACAAATTTTCTGTCAGTG
GAGAGGGTGAAGGTGATGCAACATACGGAAAACTTACCCTTAAATTTATTTGCACTACTGGAAAACTACC
TGTTCCATGGCCAACACTTGTCACTACTTTCACTTATGGTGTTCAATGCTTTTCAAGATACCCAGATCAT
ATGAAACGGCATGACTTTTTCAAGAGTGCCATGCCCGAAGGTTATGTACAGGAAAGAACTATATTTTTCA
AAGATGACGGGAACTACAAGACACGTGCTGAAGTCAAGTTTGAAGGTGATACCCTTGTTAATAGAATCGA
GTTAAAAGGTATTGATTTTAAAGAAGATGGAAACATTCTTGGACACAAATTGGAATACAACTATAACTCA
CACAATGTATACATCATGGCAGACAAACAAAAGAATGGAATCAAAGTTAACTTCAAAATTAGACACAACA
TTGAAGATGGAAGCGTTCAACTAGCAGACCATTATCAACAAAATACTCCAATTGGCGATGGCCCTGTCCT
TTTACCAGACAACCATTACCTGTCCACACAATCTGCCCTTTCGAAAGATCCCAACGAAAAGAGAGACCAC
ATGGTCCTTCTTGAGTTTGTAACAGCTGCTGGGATTACACATGGCATGGATGAACTATACAAAGGTTCTT
CAAAAAGACCTGGATCATCTAAGAGGCCTGGCTCATCAAAGAGACCATAAAAGCTTATCGATACCGTCGA
CCTCGAGTCATGTAATTAGTTATGTCACGCTTACATTCACGCCCTCCCCCCACATCCGCTCTAACCGAAA
AGGAAGGAGTTAGACAACCTGAAGTCTAGGTCCCTATTTATTTTTTTATAGTTATGTTAGTATTAAGAAC
GTTATTTATATTTCAAATTTTTCTTTTTTTTCTGTACAGACGCGTGTACGCATGTAACATTATACTGAAA
ACCTTGCTTGAGAAGGTTTTGGGACGCTCGAAGGCTTTAATTTGCGGCCGGTACCAGCTTTTGTTCCCTT
TAGTGAGGGTTAATTTCGAGCTTGGCGTAATCATGGTCATAGCTGTTTCCTGTGTGAAATTGTTATCCGC
TCACAATTCCACACAACATACGAGCCGGAAGCATAAAGTGTAAAGCCTGGGGTGCCTAATGAGTGAGCTA
ACTCACATTAATTGCGTTGCGCTCACTGCCCGCTTTCCAGTCGGGAAACCTGTCGTGCCAGCTGCATTAA
TGAATCGGCCAACGCGCGGGGAGAGGCGGTTTGCGTATTGGGCGCTCTTCCGCTTCCTCGCTCACTGACT
CGCTGCGCTCGGTCGTTCGGCTGCGGCGAGCGGTATCAGCTCACTCAAAGGCGGTAATACGGTTATCCAC
AGAATCAGGGGATAACGCAGGAAAGAACATGTGAGCAAAAGGCCAGCAAAAGGCCAGGAACCGTAAAAAG
GCCGCGTTGCTGGCGTTTTTCCATAGGCTCCGCCCCCCTGACGAGCATCACAAAAATCGACGCTCAAGTC
AGAGGTGGCGAAACCCGACAGGACTATAAAGATACCAGGCGTTTCCCCCTGGAAGCTCCCTCGTGCGCTC
TCCTGTTCCGACCCTGCCGCTTACCGGATACCTGTCCGCCTTTCTCCCTTCGGGAAGCGTGGCGCTTTCT
CATAGCTCACGCTGTAGGTATCTCAGTTCGGTGTAGGTCGTTCGCTCCAAGCTGGGCTGTGTGCACGAAC
CCCCCGTTCAGCCCGACCGCTGCGCCTTATCCGGTAACTATCGTCTTGAGTCCAACCCGGTAAGACACGA
CTTATCGCCACTGGCAGCAGCCACTGGTAACAGGATTAGCAGAGCGAGGTATGTAGGCGGTGCTACAGAG
TTCTTGAAGTGGTGGCCTAACTACGGCTACACTAGAAGAACAGTATTTGGTATCTGCGCTCTGCTGAAGC
CAGTTACCTTCGGAAAAAGAGTTGGTAGCTCTTGATCCGGCAAACAAACCACCGCTGGTAGCGGTGGTTT
TTTTGTTTGCAAGCAGCAGATTACGCGCAGAAAAAAAGGATCTCAAGAAGATCCTTTGATCTTTTCTACG
GGGTCTGACGCTCAGTGGAACGAAAACTCACGTTAAGGGATTTTGGTCATGAGATTATCAAAAAGGATCT
TCACCTAGATCCTTTTAAATTAAAAATGAAGTTTTAAATCAATCTAAAGTATATATGAGTAAACTTGGTC
TGACAGTTACCAATGCTTAATCAGTGAGGCACCTATCTCAGCGATCTGTCTATTTCGTTCATCCATAGTT
GCCTGACTCCCCGTCGTGTAGATAACTACGATACGGGAGGGCTTACCATCTGGCCCCAGTGCTGCAATGA
TACCGCGAGACCCACGCTCACCGGCTCCAGATTTATCAGCAATAAACCAGCCAGCCGGAAGGGCCGAGCG
CAGAAGTGGTCCTGCAACTTTATCCGCCTCCATCCAGTCTATTAATTGTTGCCGGGAAGCTAGAGTAAGT
AGTTCGCCAGTTAATAGTTTGCGCAACGTTGTTGCCATTGCTACAGGCATCGTGGTGTCACGCTCGTCGT
TTGGTATGGCTTCATTCAGCTCCGGTTCCCAACGATCAAGGCGAGTTACATGATCCCCCATGTTGTGCAA
AAAAGCGGTTAGCTCCTTCGGTCCTCCGATCGTTGTCAGAAGTAAGTTGGCCGCAGTGTTATCACTCATG
GTTATGGCAGCACTGCATAATTCTCTTACTGTCATGCCATCCGTAAGATGCTTTTCTGTGACTGGTGAGT
ACTCAACCAAGTCATTCTGAGAATAGTGTATGCGGCGACCGAGTTGCTCTTGCCCGGCGTCAATACGGGA
TAATACCGCGCCACATAGCAGAACTTTAAAAGTGCTCATCATTGGAAAACGTTCTTCGGGGCGAAAACTC
TCAAGGATCTTACCGCTGTTGAGATCCAGTTCGATGTAACCCACTCGTGCACCCAACTGATCTTCAGCAT
CTTTTACTTTCACCAGCGTTTCTGGGTGAGCAAAAACAGGAAGGCAAAATGCCGCAAAAAAGGGAATAAG
GGCGACACGGAAATGTTGAATACTCATACTCTTCCTTTTTCAATATTATTGAAGCATTTATCAGGGTTAT
TGTCTCATGAGCGGATACATATTTGAATGTATTTAGAAAAATAAACAAATAGGGGTTCCGCGCACATTTC
CCCGAAAAGTGCCACCTGGGTCCTTTTCATCACGTGCTATAAAAATAATTATAATTTAAATTTTTTAATA
TAAATATATAAATTAAAAATAGAAAGTAAAAAAAGAAATTAAAGAAAAAATAGTTTTTGTTTTCCGAAGA
TGTAAAAGACTCTAGGGGGATCGCCAACAAATACTACCTTTTATCTTGCTCTTCCTGCTCTCAGGTATTA
ATGCCGAATTGTTTCATCTTGTCTGTGTAGAAGACCACACACGAAAATCCTGTGATTTTACATTTTACTT
ATCGTTAATCGAATGTATATCTATTTAATCTGCTTTTCTTGTCTAATAAATATATATGTAAAGTACGCTT
TTTGTTGAAATTTTTTAAACCTTTGTTTATTTTTTTTTCTTCATTCCGTAACTCTTCTACCTTCTTTATT
TACTTTCTAAAATCCAAATACAAAACATAAAAATAAATAAACACAGAGTAAATTCCCAAATTATTCCATC
ATTAAAAGATACGAGGCGCGTGTAAGTTACAGGCAAGCGATCCGTCTAAGAAACCATTATTATCATGACA
TTAACCTATAAAAATAGGCGTATCACGAGGCCCTTTCGTCTCGCGCGTTTCGGTGATGACGGTGAAAACC
TCTGACACATGCAGCTCCCGGAGACGGTCACAGCTTGTCTGTAAGCGGATGCCGGGAGCAGACAAGCCCG
TCAGGGCGCGTCAGCGGGTGTTGGCGGGTGTCGGGGCTGGCTTAACTATGCGGCATCAGAGCAGATTGTA
CTGAGAGTGCACCATACCACCTTTTCAATTCATCATTTTTTTTTTATTCTTTTTTTTGATTTCGGTTTCC
TTGAAATTTTTTTGATTCGGTAATCTCCGAACAGAAGGAAGAACGAAGGAAGGAGCACAGACTTAGATTG
GTATATATACGCATATGTAGTGTTGAAGAAACATGAAATTGCCCAGTATTCTTAACCCAACTGCACAGAA
CAAAAACCTGCAGGAAACGAAGATAAATCATGTCGAAAGCTACATATAAGGAACGTGCTGCTACTCATCC
TAGTCCTGTTGCTGCCAAGCTATTTAATATCATGCACGAAAAGCAAACAAACTTGTGTGCTTCATTGGAT
GTTCGTACCACCAAGGAATTACTGGAGTTAGTTGAAGCATTAGGTCCCAAAATTTGTTTACTAAAAACAC
ATGTGGATATCTTGACTGATTTTTCCATGGAGGGCACAGTTAAGCCGCTAAAGGCATTATCCGCCAAGTA
CAATTTTTTACTCTTCGAAGACAGAAAATTTGCTGACATTGGTAATACAGTCAAATTGCAGTACTCTGCG
GGTGTATACAGAATAGCAGAATGGGCAGACATTACGAATGCACACGGTGTGGTGGGCCCAGGTATTGTTA
GCGGTTTGAAGCAGGCGGCAGAAGAAGTAACAAAGGAACCTAGAGGCCTTTTGATGTTAGCAGAATTGTC
ATGCAAGGGCTCCCTATCTACTGGAGAATATACTAAGGGTACTGTTGACATTGCGAAGAGCGACAAAGAT
TTTGTTATCGGCTTTATTGCTCAAAGAGACATGGGTGGAAGAGATGAAGGTTACGATTGGTTGATTATGA
CACCCGGTGTGGGTTTAGATGACAAGGGAGACGCATTGGGTCAACAGTATAGAACCGTGGATGATGTGGT
CTCTACAGGATCTGACATTATTATTGTTGGAAGAGGACTATTTGCAAAGGGAAGGGATGCTAAGGTAGAG
GGTGAACGTTACAGAAAAGCAGGCTGGGAAGCATATTTGAGAAGATGCGGCCAGCAAAACTAAAAAACTG
TATTATAAGTAAATGCATGTATACTAAACTCACAAATTAGAGCTTCAATTTAATTATATCAGTTATTACC
CTATGCGGTGTGAAATACCGCACAGATGCGTAAGGAGAAAATACCGCATCAGGAAATTGTAAGCGTTAAT
ATTTTGTTAAAATTCGCGTTAAATTTTTGTTAAATCAGCTCATTTTTTAACCAATAGGCCGAAATCGGCA
AAATCCCTTATAAATCAAAAGAATAGACCGAGATAGGGT
[37 nt withheld, positions 5360-5396]
AAAGAACGTGGACTCCAACGTCAAAGG
[49 nt withheld, positions 5424-5472]
T
[91 nt withheld, positions 5474-5564]
G
[124 nt withheld, positions 5566-5689]
CCATTCGCCATTCAGGCTGCGCAACTGTTGGGAAGGGCGATCGGTGCGGGCCTCTTCGCTATTACGCCAG
CTGGCGAAAGGGGGATGTGCTGCAAGGCGATTAAGTTGGGTAACGCCAGGGTTTTCCCAGTCACGACGTT
GTAAAACGACGGCCAGTGAATTGTAATACGACTCACTATAGGGCGAATTGGAGCTCGCCGGGATCGAAGA
AATGATGGTAAATGAAATAGGAAATCAAGGAGCATGAAGGCAAAAGACAAATATAAGGGTCGAACGAAAA
ATAAAGTGAAAAGTGTTGATATGATGTATTTGGCTTTGCGGCGCCGAAAAAACGAGTTTACGCAATTGCA
CAATCATGCTGACTCTGTGGCGGACCCGCGCTCTTGCCGGCCCGGCGATAACGCTGGGCGTGAGGCTGTG
CCCGGCGGAGTTTTTTGCGCCTGCATTTTCCAAGGTTTACCCTGCGCTAAGGGGCGAGATTGGAGAAGCA
ATAAGAATGCCGGTTGGGGTTGCGATGATGACGACCACGACAACTGGTGTCATTATTTAAGTTGCCGAAA
GAACCTGAGTGCATTTGCAACATGAGTATACTAGAAGAATGAGCCAAGACTTGCGAGACGCGAGTTTGCC
GGTGGTGCGAACAATAGAGCGACCATGACCTTGAAGGTGAGACGCGCATAACCGCTAGAGTACTTTGAAG
AGGAAACAGCAATAGGGTTGCTACCAGTATAAATAGACAGGTACATACAACACTGGAAATGGTTGTCTGT
TTGAGTACGCTTTCAATTCATTTGGGTGTGCACTTTATTATGTTACAATATGGAAGGGAACTTTACACTT
CTCCTATGCACATATATTAATTAAAGTCCAATGCTAGTAGAGAAGGGGGGTAACACCCCTCCGCGCTCTT
TTCCGATTTTTTTCTAAACCGTGGAATATTTCGGATATCCTTTTGTTGTTTCCGGGTGTACAATATGGAC
TTCCTCTTTTCTGGCAACCAAACCCATACATCGGGATTCCTATAATACCTTCGTTGGTCTCCCTAACATG
TAGGTGGCGGAGGGGAGATATACAATAGAACAGATACCAGACAAGACATAATGGGCTAAACAAGACTACA
CCAATTACACTGCCTCATTGATGGTGGTACATAACGAACTAATACTGTAGCCCTAGACTTGATAGCCATC
ATCATATCGAAGTTTCACTACCCTTTTTCCATTTGCCATCTATTGAAGTAATAATAGGCGCATGCAACTT
CTTTTCTTTTTTTTTCTTTTCTCTCTCCCCCGTTGTTGTCTCACCATATCCGCAATGACAAAAAAATGAT
GGAAGACACTAAAGGAAAAAATTAACGACAAAGACAGCACCAACAGATGTCGTTGTTCCAGAGCTGATGA
GGGGTATCTCGAAGCACACGAAACTTTTTCCTTCCTTCATTCACGCACACTACTCTCTAATGAGCAACGG
TATACGGCCTTCCTTCCAGTTACTTGAATTTGAAATAAAAAAAAGTTTGCTGTCTTGCTATCAAGTATAA
ATAGACCTGCAATTATTAATCTTTTGTTTCCTCGTCATTGTTCTCGTTCCCTTTCTTCCTTGTTTCTTTT
TCTGCACAATATTTCAAGCTATACCAAGCATACAATCAACT
