>Addgene plasmid #115568 | GFP-X3 | depositor partial sequence | sequence record 221204 | Primer used within ADH1 promoter
AAGTTTGCTGTCTTGCTATCAAGTATAAATAGACCTGCAATTATTAATCTTTTGTTTCCTCGTCATTGTT
CTCGTTCCCTTTCTTCCTTGTTTCTTTTTCTGCACAATATTTCAAGCTATACCAAGCATACAATCAACTC
CAAGCTGGCCGCTCTAGAACTAGTGGATCCCCCGGGCTGCAGGAATTCATGAGTAAAGGAGAAGAACTTT
TCACTGGAGTTGTCCCAATTCTTGTTGAATTAGATGGTGATGTTAATGGGCACAAATTTTCTGTCAGTGG
AGAGGGTGAAGGTGATGCAACATACGGAAAACTTACCCTTAAATTTATTTGCACTACTGGAAAACTACCT
GTTCCATGGCCAACACTTGTCACTACTTTCACTTATGGTGTTCAATGCTTTTCAAGATACCCAGATCATA
TGAAACGGCATGACTTTTTCAAGAGTGCCATGCCCGAAGGTTATGTACAGGAAAGAACTATATTTTTCAA
AGATGACGGGAACTACAAGACACGTGCTGAAGTCAAGTTTGAAGGTGATACCCTTGTTAATAGAATCGAG
TTAAAAGGTATTGATTTTAAAGAAGATGGAAACATTCTTGGACACAAATTGGAATACAACTATAACTCAC
ACAATGTATACATCATGGCAGACAAACAAAAGAATGGAATCAAAGTTAACTTCAAAATTAGACACAACAT
TGAAGATGGAAGCGTTCAACTAGCAGACCATTATCAACAAAATACTCCAATTGGCGATGGCCCTGTCCTT
TTACCAGACAACCATTACCTGTCCACACAATCTGCCCTTTCGAAAGATCCCAACGAAAAGAGAGACCACA
TGGTCCTTCTTGAGTTTGTAACAGCTGCTGGGATTACACATGGCATGGATGAACTATACAAAGGTTCTTC
AAAAAAGACCTGGATCATCTAAGAGGCCTGGCTCATCAAAGAGACCATAAAAGCTTATCGATACCGTC
