>Addgene plasmid #115568 | GFP-X3 | depositor partial sequence | sequence record 221205 | Primer used within GFP sequence
GTCACACAATCTGCCCTTTCGAAAGATCCCAACGAAAAGAGAGACCACATGGTCCTTCTTGAGTTTGTAA
CAGCTGCTGGGATTACACATGGCATGGATGAACTATACAAAGGTTCTTCAAAAAGACCTGGATCATCTAA
GAGGCCTGGCTCATCAAAGAGACCATAAAAGCTTATCGATACCGTCGACCTCGAGTCATGTAATTAGTTA
TGTCACGCTTACATTCACGCCCTCCCCCCACATCCGCTCTAACCGAAAAGGAAGGAGTTAGACAACCTGA
AGTCTAGGTCCCTATTTATTTTTTTATAGTTATGTTAGTATTAAGAACGTTATTTATATTTCAAATTTTT
CTTTTTTTTCTGTACAGACGCGTGTACGCATGTAACATTATACTGAAAACCTTGCTTGAGAAGGTTTTGG
GACGCTCGAAGGCTTTAATTTGCGGCCGGTACCAGCTTTTGTTCCCTTTAGTGAGGGTTAATTTCGAGCT
TGGCGTAATCATGGTCATAGCTGTTTCCTGTGTGAAATTGTTATCCGCTCACAATTCCACACAACATACG
AGCCGGAAGCATAAAGTGTAAAGCCTGGGGTGCCTAATGAGTGAGCTAACTCACATTAATTGCGTTGCGC
TCACTGCCCGCTTTCCAGTCGGGAAACCTGTCGTGCCAGCTGCATTAATGAATCGGCCAACGCGCGGGGA
GACTACGGTTTGCGTATTGGGCGCTCTTCCGCTTCCTCGCTCACTGACTCGCTGCGCTCGGTCGTTCGGC
TGCGGCGAGCGGTATCAGCTCACTCAAAGGCGGTAATACGGTTATCCACAGAATCAGGGGATAACGCAGG
AAAGAACATGTGAGCAAAAGGCCAGCAAAAGGCCAGGAACCGTAAAAAGGCCGCGTTGCTGGCGTTTTTC
CATAGGCTCCGCCCCCCTGACGAGCATCACAAAAAATCGACGCTCAAGTC
