>Addgene plasmid #115568 | GFP-X3 | depositor partial sequence | sequence record 221206 | Reverse primer used within CYC1 terminator
TTGAATATAAATAACGTTCTTAATACTAACATAACTATAAAAAAATAAATAGGGACCTAGACTTCAGGTT
GTCTAACTCCTTCCTTTTCGGTTAGAGCGGATGTGGGGGGAGGGCGTGAATGTAAGCGTGACATAACTAA
TTACATGACTCGAGGTCGACGGTATCGATAAGCTTTTATGGTCTCTTTGATGAGCCAGGCCTCTTAGATG
ATCCAGGTCTTTTTGAAGAACCTTTGTATAGTTCATCCATGCCATGTGTAATCCCAGCAGCTGTTACAAA
CTCAAGAAGGACCATGTGGTCTCTCTTTTCGTTGGGATCTTTCGAAAGGGCAGATTGTGTGGACAGGTAA
TGGTTGTCTGGTAAAAGGACAGGGCCATCGCCAATTGGAGTATTTTGTTGATAATGGTCTGCTAGTTGAA
CGCTTCCATCTTCAATGTTGTGTCTAATTTTGAAGTTAACTTTGATTCCATTCTTTTGTTTGTCTGCCAT
GATGTATACATTGTGTGAGTTATAGTTGTATTCCAATTTGTGTCCAAGAATGTTTCCATCTTCTTTAAAA
TCAATACCTTTTAACTCGATTCTATTAACAAGGGTATCACCTTCAAACTTGACTTCAGCACGTGTCTTGT
AGTTCCCGTCATCTTTGAAAAATATAGTTCTTTCCTGTACATAACCTTCGGGCATGGCACTCTTGAAAAA
GTCATGCCGTTTCATATGATCTGGGTATCTTGAAAAGCATTGAACACCATAAGTGAAAGTAGTGACAAGT
GTTGGCCATGGAACAGGTAGTTTTCCAGTAGTGCAAATAAATTTAAGGGTAAGTTTTCCGTATGTTGCAT
CACCTTCACCCTCTCCACTGACAGAAAATTTGTGCCCATTAACATCACCATCTAATTTCAACAAGGAATT
GGGGACAACTCCAGTGAAAAGTTCTTTC
